Addgene plasmid #197659: pBBR1_DVK_AE(J23100-B0034m-E0040m-B0015)
Purpose: Expresses GFP under the control of J23100 and B0034m
Depositing lab: Eric Young. Depositing organization: Worcester Polytechnic Institute. Publication: Systematic Part Transfer by Extending a Modular Toolkit to Diverse Bacteria. Keating KW, Young EM. ACS Synth Biol. 2023 Jun 9. doi: 10.1021/acssynbio.3c00104. PubMed 37294017.
Backbone
  Vector backbone: pBBR1
  Modifications to backbone: CIDAR MoClo cloning site, kanamycin resistance
  Vector type: Bacterial Expression, Synthetic Biology
Growth in bacteria
  Bacterial resistance: Kanamycin, 50 μg/mL
  Growth temperature: 37°C
  Growth strain: DH5alpha
  Copy number: Low Copy
Gene/Insert
  Gene/Insert name: GFP
  Species: Synthetic
  Insert size (bp): 720
Terms and licenses: Academic/Nonprofit Terms; Industry Terms: Not Available to Industry
How to cite: pBBR1_DVK_AE(J23100-B0034m-E0040m-B0015) was a gift from Eric Young (Addgene plasmid # 197659 ; http://n2t.net/addgene:197659 ; RRID:Addgene_197659)
