[The description below was written by a language model from this plasmid's Addgene catalogue record and pLannotate feature annotations shown in this document.]
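Description:
pBBR1_DVK_AE(J23100-B0034m-E0040m-B0015) is a small (about 3.6 kb) broad-host-range bacterial expression plasmid built on the pBBR1 replicon and adapted to the CIDAR MoClo modular cloning system. It replicates through the pBBR1 oriV together with the plasmid-encoded pBBR1 Rep protein, a pairing from Bordetella bronchiseptica that functions in many Gram-negative bacteria. The record lists it as low copy, and it is maintained in E. coli DH5alpha. Selection is by kanamycin, conferred by an aph(3')-Ia aminoglycoside phosphotransferase gene. An incP origin of transfer is also annotated, which would allow the plasmid to be mobilised by conjugation when transfer functions are supplied in trans.

The payload is a single assembled transcription unit occupying the MoClo "AE" destination site, and its parts are spelled out in the name. J23100 is a constitutive Anderson-series promoter and B0034m is a ribosome binding site. E0040m is a GFP coding sequence of roughly 720 bp, and B0015 is a double terminator, seen in the annotation as the rrnB T1 and T7Te terminators. The automated feature table labels the promoter as a fragment of the closely related J23119. It also calls the fluorescent protein "hfriFP". These are probably similarity-based matches rather than real differences, since the catalogue entry states J23100 and GFP.

The construct gives constitutive GFP expression. Within the depositors' toolkit for transferring standard genetic parts into diverse bacteria, it plausibly serves as a reporter for measuring how this promoter and RBS combination performs across hosts, although the record itself states only that it expresses GFP.
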