Features (pLannotate 1.2.2; 8 found; start..end, strand, type, name):
      5..29      +  promoter       J23119(SpeI) promoter (fragment): bacterial promoter (Registry of Standard Biological Parts BBa J23119) modified to end with an SpeI site
     69..782     +  CDS            hfriFP: hfriFP is a fluorescent protein published in 2013, derived from Herbaspirillum frisingense.
    801..872     +  terminator     rrnB T1 terminator: transcription terminator T1 from the E. coli rrnB gene
    888..915     +  terminator     T7Te terminator: phage T7 early transcription terminator
   1063..1834    +  rep_origin     pBBR1 oriV: replication origin of the broad-host-range plasmid pBBR1 from Bordetella bronchiseptica; requires the pBBR1 Rep protein for replication
   1835..2497    +  CDS            pBBR1 Rep: replication protein for the broad-host-range plasmid pBBR1 from Bordetella bronchiseptica
   2508..2616    -  oriT           oriT: incP origin of transfer
   2717..3532    +  CDS            KanR: aminoglycoside phosphotransferase; aph(3')-Ia; confers resistance to kanamycin in bacteria or G418 (Geneticin®) in eukaryotes
>Addgene plasmid #197659 | pBBR1_DVK_AE(J23100-B0034m-E0040m-B0015) | addgene full sequence | sequence record 388769 | Addgene NGS Result
GGAGTTGACGGCTAGCTCAGTCCTAGGTACAGTGCTAGCTACTAGAGAAAGAGGAGAAATACTAAATGAT
GCGTAAAGGAGAAGAACTTTTCACTGGAGTTGTCCCAATTCTTGTTGAATTAGATGGTGATGTTAATGGG
CACAAATTTTCTGTCAGTGGAGAGGGTGAAGGTGATGCAACATACGGAAAACTTACCCTTAAATTTATTT
GCACTACTGGAAAACTACCTGTTCCATGGCCAACACTTGTCACTACTTTCGGTTATGGTGTTCAATGCTT
TGCGAGATACCCAGATCATATGAAACAGCATGACTTTTTCAAGAGTGCCATGCCCGAAGGTTATGTACAG
GAAAGAACTATATTTTTCAAAGATGACGGGAACTACAAGACACGTGCTGAAGTCAAGTTTGAAGGTGATA
CCCTTGTTAATAGAATCGAGTTAAAAGGTATTGATTTTAAAGAAGATGGAAACATTCTTGGACACAAATT
GGAATACAACTATAACTCACACAATGTATACATCATGGCAGACAAACAAAAGAATGGAATCAAAGTTAAC
TTCAAAATTAGACACAACATTGAAGATGGAAGCGTTCAACTAGCAGACCATTATCAACAAAATACTCCAA
TTGGCGATGGCCCTGTCCTTTTACCAGACAACCATTACCTGTCCACACAATCTGCCCTTTCGAAAGATCC
CAACGAAAAGAGAGATCACATGGTCCTTCTTGAGTTTGTAACAGCTGCTGGGATTACACATGGCATGGAT
GAACTATACAAATAATAAAGGTCCAGGCATCAAATAAAACGAAAGGCTCAGTCGAAAGACTGGGCCTTTC
GTTTTATCTGTTGTTTGTCGGTGAACGCTCTCTACTAGAGTCACACTGGCTCACCTTCGGGTGGGCCTTT
CTGCGTTTATAGCTTATGTCTTCAGCAGTAGGACAAATCCGCCGCCCTAGACAGCTGGGCGCGCCCCCCC
TACGGGCTTGCTCTCCGGGCTTCGCCCTGCGCGGTCGCTGCGCTCCCTTGCCAGCCCGTGGATATGTGGA
CGATGGCCGCGAGCGGCCACCGGCTGGCTCGCTTCGCTCGGCCCGTGGACAACCCTGCTGGACAAGCTGA
TGGACAGGCTGCGCCTGCCCACGAGCTTGACCACAGGGATTGCCCACCGGCTACCCAGCCTTCGACCACA
TACCCACCGGCTCCAACTGCGCGGCCTGCGGCCTTGCCCCATCAATTTTTTTAATTTTCTCTGGGGAAAA
GCCTCCGGCCTGCGGCCTGCGCGCTTCGCTTGCCGGTTGGACACCAAGTGGAAGGCGGGTCAAGGCTCGC
GCAGCGACCGCGCAGCGGCTTGGCCTTGACGCGCCTGGAACGACCCAAGCCTATGCGAGTGGGGGCAGTC
GAAGGGCGAAGCCCGCCCGCCTGCCCCCCGAGCCTCACGGCGGCGAGTGCGGGGGTTCCAAGGGGGCAGC
GCCACCTTGGGCAAGGCCGAAGGCCGCGCAGTCGATCAACAAGCCCCGGAGGGGCCACTTTTTGCCGGAG
GGGGAGCCGCGCCGAAGGCGTGGGGGAACCCCGCAGGGGTGCCCTTCTTTGGGCACCAAAGAACTAGATA
TAGGGCGAAATGCGAAAGACTTAAAAATCAACAACTTAAAAAAGGGGGGTACGCAACAGCTCATTGCGGC
ACCCCCCGCAATAGCTCATTGCGTAGGTTAAAGAAAATCTGTAATTGACTGCCACTTTTACGCAACGCAT
AATTGTTGTCGCGCTGCCGAAAAGTTGCAGCTGATTGCGCATGGTGCCGCAACCGTGCGGCACCCCTACC
GCATGGAGATAAGCATGGCCACGCAGTCCAGAGAAATCGGCATTCAAGCCAAGAACAAGCCCGGTCACTG
GGTGCAAACGGAACGCAAAGCGCATGAGGCGTGGGCCGGGCTTATTGCGAGGAAACCCACGGCGGCAATG
CTGCTGCATCACCTCGTGGCGCAGATGGGCCACCAGAACGCCGTGGTGGTCAGCCAGAAAACACTTTCCA
AGCTCATCGGACGTTCTTTGCGGACGGTCCAATACGCAGTCAAGGACTTGGTGGCCGAGCGCTGGATCTC
CGTCGTGAAGCTCAACGGCCCCGGCACCGTGTCGGCCTACGTGGTCAATGACCGCGTGGCGTGGGGCCAG
CCCCGCGACCAGTTGCGCCTGTCGGTGTTCAGTGCCGCCGTGGTGGTTGATCACGACGACCAGGACGAAT
CGCTGTTGGGGCATGGCGACCTGCGCCGCATCCCGACCCTGTATCCGGGCGAGCAGCAACTACCGACCGG
CCCCGGCGAGGAGCCGCCCAGCCAGCCCGGCATTCCGGGCATGGAACCAGACCTGCCAGCCTTGACCGAA
ACGGAGGAATGGGAACGGCGCGGGCAGCAGCGCCTGCCGATGCCCGATGAGCCGTGTTTTCTGGACGATG
GCGAGCCGTTGGAGCCGCCGACACGGGTAACGCTGCCGCGCCGGTAGGGCCGGCCTACGGCCAGCCTCGC
AGAGCAGGATTCCCGTTGAGCACCGCCAGGTGCGAATAAGGGACAGTGAAGAAGGAACACCCGCTCGCGG
GTGGGCCTACTTCACCTATCCTGCCCTTGTGTCTCAAAATCTCTGATGTACATTGCACAAGATAAAAATA
TATCATCATGAACAATAAAACTGTCTGCTTACATAAACAGTAATACAAGGGGTGTTATGAGCCATATTCA
ACGGGAAACGTCTTGCTCCAGGCCGCGATTAAATTCCAACATGGATGCTGATTTATATGGGTATAAATGG
GCTCGCGATAATGTCGGGCAATCAGGTGCGACAATCTATCGATTGTATGGGAAGCCCGATGCGCCAGAGT
TGTTTCTGAAACATGGCAAAGGTAGCGTTGCCAATGATGTTACAGATGAGATGGTCAGACTAAACTGGCT
GACGGAATTTATGCCTCTTCCGACCATCAAGCATTTTATCCGTACTCCTGATGATGCATGGTTACTCACC
ACTGCGATCCCCGGGAAAACAGCATTCCAGGTATTAGAAGAATATCCTGATTCAGGTGAAAATATTGTTG
ATGCGCTGGCAGTGTTCCTGCGCCGGTTGCATTCGATTCCTGTTTGTAATTGTCCTTTTAACAGCGATCG
CGTATTTCGTCTCGCTCAGGCGCAATCACGAATGAATAACGGTTTGGTTGATGCGAGTGATTTTGATGAC
GAGCGTAATGGCTGGCCTGTTGAACAAGTCTGGAAAGAAATGCATAAGCTTTTGCCATTCTCACCGGATT
CAGTCGTCACTCATGGTGATTTCTCACTTGATAACCTTATTTTTGACGAGGGGAAATTAATAGGTTGTAT
TGATGTTGGACGAGTCGGAATCGCAGACCGATACCAGGATCTTGCCATCCTATGGAACTGCCTCGGTGAG
TTTTCTCCTTCATTACAGAAACGGCTTTTTCAAAAATATGGTATTGATAATCCTGATATGAATAAATTGC
AGTTTCATTTGATGCTCGATGAGTTTTTCTAAGGTAACTGTCAGACCAAGTTTACTCATATATACTTTAG
ATTGATTTTTCGTTCCACTGAGCGTCAGACCCCAGAACTCTGTCAGACCGAGTGGAAGACAT
